Addgene plasmid #125509: lentiSAMv2 rs58692659-guide1
Purpose: CRISPR-mediated activation of human islet enhancer containing T2D-associated variant rs58692659 (ZFAND3 GWAS locus)
Depositing lab: Jorge Ferrer. Depositing organization: Imperial College London. Publication: Human pancreatic islet three-dimensional chromatin architecture provides insights into the genetics of type 2 diabetes. Miguel-Escalada I, Bonas-Guarch S, Cebola I, Ponsa-Cobas J, Mendieta-Esteban J, Atla G, Javierre BM, Rolando DMY, Farabella I, Morgan CC, Garcia-Hurtado J, Beucher A, Moran I, Pasquali L, Ramos-Rodriguez M, Appel EVR, Linneberg A, Gjesing AP, Witte DR, Pedersen O, Grarup N, Ravassard P, Torrents D, Mercader JM, Piemonti L, Berney T, de Koning EJP, Kerr-Conte J, Pattou F, Fedko IO, Groop L, Prokopenko I, Hansen T, Marti-Renom MA, Fraser P, Ferrer J. Nat Genet. 2019 Jun 28. pii: 10.1038/s41588-019-0457-0. doi: 10.1038/s41588-019-0457-0. PubMed 31253982.
Backbone
  Vector backbone: lentiSAMv2
  Backbone manufacturer: Feng Zhang (Addgene #75112)
  Vector type: Mammalian Expression, Lentiviral, CRISPR
  Selectable markers: Blasticidin
Growth in bacteria
  Bacterial resistance: Ampicillin, 100 μg/mL
  Growth temperature: 37°C
  Growth strain: Stbl3
  Copy number: High Copy
Gene/Insert
  Gene/Insert name: dCas9-VP64-2A-BlastR
  gRNA/shRNA sequence: TTCTCCCGGCTCAACTGCC
  Species: H. sapiens (human)
  Promoter: EF1a core and U6
  Cloning method: Restriction Enzyme; 5′ cloning site Unknown (destroyed during cloning); 3′ cloning site Unknown (destroyed during cloning)
  Sequencing primers: 5′ GATCCGCCACCATGGATGC
Terms and licenses: Academic/Nonprofit Terms; Industry Terms: Not Available to Industry
How to cite: lentiSAMv2 rs58692659-guide1 was a gift from Jorge Ferrer (Addgene plasmid # 125509 ; http://n2t.net/addgene:125509 ; RRID:Addgene_125509)
