[The description below was written by a language model from this plasmid's Addgene catalogue record and pLannotate feature annotations shown in this document.]
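Description:
lentiSAMv2 rs58692659-guide1 is a lentiviral CRISPR activation plasmid built on the lentiSAMv2 backbone, carrying a single guide RNA directed at a human pancreatic islet enhancer that contains the type 2 diabetes-associated variant rs58692659 at the ZFAND3 GWAS locus. It is propagated in E. coli through a high-copy ColE1/pUC-type origin with ampicillin resistance. The backbone also contains an f1 origin and an SV40/EM7-driven bleomycin/Zeocin resistance cassette lying outside the viral transfer region. The viral elements are those of an HIV-1-derived transfer vector: a CMV enhancer/promoter fused to a truncated 5' LTR, the Ψ packaging signal, RRE, cPPT/CTS, WPRE and a truncated 3' LTR followed by a bGH polyadenylation signal. These allow the genome to be packaged when helper functions are supplied in trans and then integrated into target cells.

The payload consists of two expression units. A human U6 RNA polymerase III promoter drives the guide RNA, whose S. pyogenes scaffold is interrupted by two MS2 stem loops. These hairpins bind MS2 coat protein, so that separately supplied MS2-fused activator proteins can be recruited, as in the synergistic activation mediator system; such a helper component is not encoded here. An EF-1α core promoter drives nuclease-dead Cas9 (D10A, N863A) with a nucleoplasmin NLS. According to the catalogue entry, dCas9 is fused to the VP64 activation domain and linked through a 2A peptide to blasticidin S deaminase, permitting blasticidin selection of transduced mammalian cells. VP64 and the 2A element are not separately annotated in the feature table, though an unannotated gap lies between dCas9 and the blasticidin gene. The construct is intended for testing whether activating this enhancer alters expression of candidate target genes.
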