Features (pLannotate 1.2.2; 38 found; start..end, strand, type, name):
     18..36      +  misc_RNA       MS2 stem loop: stem loop that binds the bacteriophage MS2 coat protein
     47..83      +  misc_RNA       gRNA scaffold (fragment): guide RNA scaffold for the Streptococcus pyogenes CRISPR/Cas9 system
     88..106     +  misc_RNA       MS2 stem loop: stem loop that binds the bacteriophage MS2 coat protein
    117..136     +  misc_RNA       gRNA scaffold (fragment): guide RNA scaffold for the Streptococcus pyogenes CRISPR/Cas9 system
    149..167     +  CDS            small t antigen (fragment): SV40 (simian virus 40) small t antigen
    193..404     +  promoter       EF-1α core promoter: core promoter for human elongation factor EF-1α
    421..468     +  CDS            nucleoplasmin NLS: bipartite nuclear localization signal from nucleoplasmin
    468..4569    +  CDS            dCas9 (fragment): catalytically dead mutant of the Cas9 endonuclease from the Streptococcus pyogenes Type II CRISPR/Cas system RNA-guided DNA-binding protein that lacks endonuclease activity due to the D10A mutation in the RuvC catalytic domain and the N863A mutation in the HNH catalytic domain
   4894..5292    +  CDS            BSD: blasticidin S deaminase; Aspergillus terreus BSD; confers resistance to blasticidin
   5293..5314    +  misc_feature   MCS (fragment): pBluescript multiple cloning site
   5317..5905    +  misc_feature   WPRE: woodchuck hepatitis virus posttranscriptional regulatory element
   5842..6423    +  CDS            nef (fragment): NEF_HV1H2 - Experimental evidence at protein level: Swiss-Prot protein existence level 1. Extracellular Nef protein targets CD4(+) T-lymphocytes for apoptosis by interacting with CXCR4 surface receptors. From Human immunodeficiency virus type 1 group M subtype B (isolate HXB2) (HIV-1).
   6430..6610    +  LTR            5' LTR (truncated): truncated 5' long terminal repeat (LTR) from HIV-1
   6642..6866    +  polyA_signal   bGH poly(A) signal: bovine growth hormone polyadenylation signal
   6870..6891    +  promoter       SV40 promoter (fragment): SV40 enhancer and early promoter
   6912..7340    +  rep_origin     f1 ori (sequence partly withheld): f1 bacteriophage origin of replication; arrow indicates direction of (+) strand synthesis
   7354..7683    +  promoter       SV40 promoter: SV40 enhancer and early promoter
   7731..7778    +  promoter       EM7 promoter: synthetic bacterial promoter&nbsp
   7797..8171    +  CDS            BleoR: antibiotic-binding protein; Sh ble from Streptoalloteichus hindustanus; confers resistance to bleomycin, phleomycin, and Zeocin™
   8181..8306    +  CDS            ble (fragment): BLE_KLEPN - Experimental evidence at protein level: Swiss-Prot protein existence level 1. Binding protein with a strong affinity to the bleomycin family of antibiotics. Binds to CL990; an antimitotic-antibiotic compound. From Klebsiella pneumoniae.
   8301..8422    +  polyA_signal   SV40 poly(A) signal: SV40 polyadenylation signal
   8493..8515    -  protein_bind   lac operator (fragment): The lac repressor binds to the lac operator to inhibit transcription in E. coli. This inhibition can be relieved by adding lactose or isopropyl-β-D-thiogalactopyranoside (IPTG). lac repressor encoded by lacI
   8519..8549    -  promoter       lac promoter: promoter for the E. coli lac operon
   8564..8585    -  protein_bind   CAP binding site: CAP binding activates transcription in the presence of cAMP. E. coli catabolite activator protein
   8598..8690    -  CDS            lacI (fragment): lac repressor; lacI; The lac repressor binds to the lac operator to inhibit transcription in E. coli. This inhibition can be relieved by adding lactose or isopropyl-β-D-thiogalactopyranoside (IPTG).
   8873..9461    -  rep_origin     ori: high-copy-number ColE1/pMB1/pBR322/pUC origin of replication
   9632..10492   -  CDS            AmpR: β-lactamase; bla; confers resistance to ampicillin, carbenicillin, and related antibiotics
  10493..10597   -  promoter       AmpR promoter: bla
  10656..10708   -  misc_feature   bom (fragment): basis of mobility region from pBR322
  10863..11242   +  enhancer       CMV enhancer: human cytomegalovirus immediate early enhancer
  11243..11442   +  promoter       CMV promoter: human cytomegalovirus (CMV) immediate early promoter
  11460..11640   +  LTR            5' LTR (truncated): truncated 5' long terminal repeat (LTR) from HIV-1
  11687..11812   +  misc_feature   HIV-1 Ψ: packaging signal of human immunodeficiency virus type 1
  11796..12159   +  CDS            HIV-1 gag (fragment): gag protein from human immunodeficiency virus 1; gag
  12305..12538   +  misc_feature   RRE: The Rev response element (RRE) of HIV-1 allows for Rev-dependent mRNA export from the nucleus to the cytoplasm.
  12915..13015   +  CDS            Rev (fragment): human immunodeficiency virus 1 (HIV-1) Rev protein; rev; enhances nuclear export of unspliced and incompletely spliced viral mRNAs
  13065..13182   +  misc_feature   cPPT/CTS: central polypurine tract and central termination sequence of HIV-1
  13232..13472   +  promoter       U6 promoter: RNA polymerase III promoter for human U6 snRNA
>Addgene plasmid #125509 | lentiSAMv2 rs58692659-guide1 | addgene full sequence | sequence record 251554 | Addgene NGS Result
GTTTTAGAGCTAGGCCAACATGAGGATCACCCATGTCTGCAGGGCCTAGCAAGTTAAAATAAGGCTAGTC
CGTTATCAACTTGGCCAACATGAGGATCACCCATGTCTGCAGGGCCAAGTGGCACCGAGTCGGTGCTTTT
TTTGGATCCTAGGTCTTGAAAGGAGTGGGAATTGGCTCCGGTGCCCGTCAGTGGGCAGAGCGCACATCGC
CCACAGTCCCCGAGAAGTTGGGGGGAGGGGTCGGCAATTGATCCGGTGCCTAGAGAAGGTGGCGCGGGGT
AAACTGGGAAAGTGATGTCGTGTACTGGCTCCGCCTTTTTCCCGAGGGTGGGGGAGAACCGTATATAAGT
GCAGTAGTCGCCGTGAACGTTCTTTTTCGCAACGGGTTTGCCGCCAGAACACAGGCGTACGGCCACCATG
AAAAGGCCGGCGGCCACGAAAAAGGCCGGCCAGGCAAAAAAGAAAAAGGACAAGAAGTACAGCATCGGCC
TGGCCATCGGCACCAACTCTGTGGGCTGGGCCGTGATCACCGACGAGTACAAGGTGCCCAGCAAGAAATT
CAAGGTGCTGGGCAACACCGACCGGCACAGCATCAAGAAGAACCTGATCGGAGCCCTGCTGTTCGACAGC
GGCGAAACAGCCGAGGCCACCCGGCTGAAGAGAACCGCCAGAAGAAGATACACCAGACGGAAGAACCGGA
TCTGCTATCTGCAAGAGATCTTCAGCAACGAGATGGCCAAGGTGGACGACAGCTTCTTCCACAGACTGGA
AGAGTCCTTCCTGGTGGAAGAGGATAAGAAGCACGAGCGGCACCCCATCTTCGGCAACATCGTGGACGAG
GTGGCCTACCACGAGAAGTACCCCACCATCTACCACCTGAGAAAGAAACTGGTGGACAGCACCGACAAGG
CCGACCTGCGGCTGATCTATCTGGCCCTGGCCCACATGATCAAGTTCCGGGGCCACTTCCTGATCGAGGG
CGACCTGAACCCCGACAACAGCGACGTGGACAAGCTGTTCATCCAGCTGGTGCAGACCTACAACCAGCTG
TTCGAGGAAAACCCCATCAACGCCAGCGGCGTGGACGCCAAGGCCATCCTGTCTGCCAGACTGAGCAAGA
GCAGACGGCTGGAAAATCTGATCGCCCAGCTGCCCGGCGAGAAGAAGAATGGCCTGTTCGGCAACCTGAT
TGCCCTGAGCCTGGGCCTGACCCCCAACTTCAAGAGCAACTTCGACCTGGCCGAGGATGCCAAACTGCAG
CTGAGCAAGGACACCTACGACGACGACCTGGACAACCTGCTGGCCCAGATCGGCGACCAGTACGCCGACC
TGTTTCTGGCCGCCAAGAACCTGTCCGACGCCATCCTGCTGAGCGACATCCTGAGAGTGAACACCGAGAT
CACCAAGGCCCCCCTGAGCGCCTCTATGATCAAGAGATACGACGAGCACCACCAGGACCTGACCCTGCTG
AAAGCTCTCGTGCGGCAGCAGCTGCCTGAGAAGTACAAAGAGATTTTCTTCGACCAGAGCAAGAACGGCT
ACGCCGGCTACATTGACGGCGGAGCCAGCCAGGAAGAGTTCTACAAGTTCATCAAGCCCATCCTGGAAAA
GATGGACGGCACCGAGGAACTGCTCGTGAAGCTGAACAGAGAGGACCTGCTGCGGAAGCAGCGGACCTTC
GACAACGGCAGCATCCCCCACCAGATCCACCTGGGAGAGCTGCACGCCATTCTGCGGCGGCAGGAAGATT
TTTACCCATTCCTGAAGGACAACCGGGAAAAGATCGAGAAGATCCTGACCTTCCGCATCCCCTACTACGT
GGGCCCTCTGGCCAGGGGAAACAGCAGATTCGCCTGGATGACCAGAAAGAGCGAGGAAACCATCACCCCC
TGGAACTTCGAGGAAGTGGTGGACAAGGGCGCTTCCGCCCAGAGCTTCATCGAGCGGATGACCAACTTCG
ATAAGAACCTGCCCAACGAGAAGGTGCTGCCCAAGCACAGCCTGCTGTACGAGTACTTCACCGTGTATAA
CGAGCTGACCAAAGTGAAATACGTGACCGAGGGAATGAGAAAGCCCGCCTTCCTGAGCGGCGAGCAGAAA
AAGGCCATCGTGGACCTGCTGTTCAAGACCAACCGGAAAGTGACCGTGAAGCAGCTGAAAGAGGACTACT
TCAAGAAAATCGAGTGCTTCGACTCCGTGGAAATCTCCGGCGTGGAAGATCGGTTCAACGCCTCCCTGGG
CACATACCACGATCTGCTGAAAATTATCAAGGACAAGGACTTCCTGGACAATGAGGAAAACGAGGACATT
CTGGAAGATATCGTGCTGACCCTGACACTGTTTGAGGACAGAGAGATGATCGAGGAACGGCTGAAAACCT
ATGCCCACCTGTTCGACGACAAAGTGATGAAGCAGCTGAAGCGGCGGAGATACACCGGCTGGGGCAGGCT
GAGCCGGAAGCTGATCAACGGCATCCGGGACAAGCAGTCCGGCAAGACAATCCTGGATTTCCTGAAGTCC
GACGGCTTCGCCAACAGAAACTTCATGCAGCTGATCCACGACGACAGCCTGACCTTTAAAGAGGACATCC
AGAAAGCCCAGGTGTCCGGCCAGGGCGATAGCCTGCACGAGCACATTGCCAATCTGGCCGGCAGCCCCGC
CATTAAGAAGGGCATCCTGCAGACAGTGAAGGTGGTGGACGAGCTCGTGAAAGTGATGGGCCGGCACAAG
CCCGAGAACATCGTGATCGAAATGGCCAGAGAGAACCAGACCACCCAGAAGGGACAGAAGAACAGCCGCG
AGAGAATGAAGCGGATCGAAGAGGGCATCAAAGAGCTGGGCAGCCAGATCCTGAAAGAACACCCCGTGGA
AAACACCCAGCTGCAGAACGAGAAGCTGTACCTGTACTACCTGCAGAATGGGCGGGATATGTACGTGGAC
CAGGAACTGGACATCAACCGGCTGTCCGACTACGATGTGGACCACATCGTGCCTCAGAGCTTTCTGAAGG
ACGACTCCATCGACAACAAGGTGCTGACCAGAAGCGACAAGGCCCGGGGCAAGAGCGACAACGTGCCCTC
CGAAGAGGTCGTGAAGAAGATGAAGAACTACTGGCGGCAGCTGCTGAACGCCAAGCTGATTACCCAGAGA
AAGTTCGACAATCTGACCAAGGCCGAGAGAGGCGGCCTGAGCGAACTGGATAAGGCCGGCTTCATCAAGA
GACAGCTGGTGGAAACCCGGCAGATCACAAAGCACGTGGCACAGATCCTGGACTCCCGGATGAACACTAA
GTACGACGAGAATGACAAGCTGATCCGGGAAGTGAAAGTGATCACCCTGAAGTCCAAGCTGGTGTCCGAT
TTCCGGAAGGATTTCCAGTTTTACAAAGTGCGCGAGATCAACAACTACCACCACGCCCACGACGCCTACC
TGAACGCCGTCGTGGGAACCGCCCTGATCAAAAAGTACCCTAAGCTGGAAAGCGAGTTCGTGTACGGCGA
CTACAAGGTGTACGACGTGCGGAAGATGATCGCCAAGAGCGAGCAGGAAATCGGCAAGGCTACCGCCAAG
TACTTCTTCTACAGCAACATCATGAACTTTTTCAAGACCGAGATTACCCTGGCCAACGGCGAGATCCGGA
AGCGGCCTCTGATCGAGACAAACGGCGAAACCGGGGAGATCGTGTGGGATAAGGGCCGGGATTTTGCCAC
CGTGCGGAAAGTGCTGAGCATGCCCCAAGTGAATATCGTGAAAAAGACCGAGGTGCAGACAGGCGGCTTC
AGCAAAGAGTCTATCCTGCCCAAGAGGAACAGCGATAAGCTGATCGCCAGAAAGAAGGACTGGGACCCTA
AGAAGTACGGCGGCTTCGACAGCCCCACCGTGGCCTATTCTGTGCTGGTGGTGGCCAAAGTGGAAAAGGG
CAAGTCCAAGAAACTGAAGAGTGTGAAAGAGCTGCTGGGGATCACCATCATGGAAAGAAGCAGCTTCGAG
AAGAATCCCATCGACTTTCTGGAAGCCAAGGGCTACAAAGAAGTGAAAAAGGACCTGATCATCAAGCTGC
CTAAGTACTCCCTGTTCGAGCTGGAAAACGGCCGGAAGAGAATGCTGGCCTCTGCCGGCGAACTGCAGAA
GGGAAACGAACTGGCCCTGCCCTCCAAATATGTGAACTTCCTGTACCTGGCCAGCCACTATGAGAAGCTG
AAGGGCTCCCCCGAGGATAATGAGCAGAAACAGCTGTTTGTGGAACAGCACAAGCACTACCTGGACGAGA
TCATCGAGCAGATCAGCGAGTTCTCCAAGAGAGTGATCCTGGCCGACGCTAATCTGGACAAAGTGCTGTC
CGCCTACAACAAGCACCGGGATAAGCCCATCAGAGAGCAGGCCGAGAATATCATCCACCTGTTTACCCTG
ACCAATCTGGGAGCCCCTGCCGCCTTCAAGTACTTTGACACCACCATCGACCGGAAGAGGTACACCAGCA
CCAAAGAGGTGCTGGACGCCACCCTGATCCACCAGAGCATCACCGGCCTGTACGAGACACGGATCGACCT
GTCTCAGCTGGGAGGCGACAGCGCTGGAGGAGGTGGAAGCGGAGGAGGAGGAAGCGGAGGAGGAGGTAGC
GGACCTAAGAAAAAGAGGAAGGTGGCGGCCGCTGGATCCGGACGGGCTGACGCATTGGACGATTTTGATC
TGGATATGCTGGGAAGTGACGCCCTCGATGATTTTGACCTTGACATGCTTGGTTCGGATGCCCTTGATGA
CTTTGACCTCGACATGCTCGGCAGTGACGCCCTTGATGATTTCGACCTGGACATGCTGATTAACTGTACA
GGCAGTGGAGAGGGCAGAGGAAGTCTGCTAACATGCGGTGACGTCGAGGAGAATCCTGGCCCAATGGCCA
AGCCTTTGTCTCAAGAAGAATCCACCCTCATTGAAAGAGCAACGGCTACAATCAACAGCATCCCCATCTC
TGAAGACTACAGCGTCGCCAGCGCAGCTCTCTCTAGCGACGGCCGCATCTTCACTGGTGTCAATGTATAT
CATTTTACTGGGGGACCTTGTGCAGAACTCGTGGTGCTGGGCACTGCTGCTGCTGCGGCAGCTGGCAACC
TGACTTGTATCGTCGCGATCGGAAATGAGAACAGGGGCATCTTGAGCCCCTGCGGACGGTGCCGACAGGT
GCTTCTCGATCTGCATCCTGGGATCAAAGCCATAGTGAAGGACAGTGATGGACAGCCGACGGCAGTTGGG
ATTCGTGAATTGCTGCCCTCTGGTTATGTGTGGGAGGGCTAAGAATTCGATATCAAGCTTATCGGTAATC
AACCTCTGGATTACAAAATTTGTGAAAGATTGACTGGTATTCTTAACTATGTTGCTCCTTTTACGCTATG
TGGATACGCTGCTTTAATGCCTTTGTATCATGCTATTGCTTCCCGTATGGCTTTCATTTTCTCCTCCTTG
TATAAATCCTGGTTGCTGTCTCTTTATGAGGAGTTGTGGCCCGTTGTCAGGCAACGTGGCGTGGTGTGCA
CTGTGTTTGCTGACGCAACCCCCACTGGTTGGGGCATTGCCACCACCTGTCAGCTCCTTTCCGGGACTTT
CGCTTTCCCCCTCCCTATTGCCACGGCGGAACTCATCGCCGCCTGCCTTGCCCGCTGCTGGACAGGGGCT
CGGCTGTTGGGCACTGACAATTCCGTGGTGTTGTCGGGGAAATCATCGTCCTTTCCTTGGCTGCTCGCCT
GTGTTGCCACCTGGATTCTGCGCGGGACGTCCTTCTGCTACGTCCCTTCGGCCCTCAATCCAGCGGACCT
TCCTTCCCGCGGCCTGCTGCCGGCTCTGCGGCCTCTTCCGCGTCTTCGCCTTCGCCCTCAGACGAGTCGG
ATCTCCCTTTGGGCCGCCTCCCCGCATCGATACCGTCGACCTCGAGACCTAGAAAAACATGGAGCAATCA
CAAGTAGCAATACAGCAGCTACCAATGCTGATTGTGCCTGGCTAGAAGCACAAGAGGAGGAGGAGGTGGG
TTTTCCAGTCACACCTCAGGTACCTTTAAGACCAATGACTTACAAGGCAGCTGTAGATCTTAGCCACTTT
TTAAAAGAAAAGGGGGGACTGGAAGGGCTAATTCACTCCCAACGAAGACAAGATATCCTTGATCTGTGGA
TCTACCACACACAAGGCTACTTCCCTGATTGGCAGAACTACACACCAGGGCCAGGGATCAGATATCCACT
GACCTTTGGATGGTGCTACAAGCTAGTACCAGTTGAGCAAGAGAAGGTAGAAGAAGCCAATGAAGGAGAG
AACACCCGCTTGTTACACCCTGTGAGCCTGCATGGGATGGATGACCCGGAGAGAGAAGTATTAGAGTGGA
GGTTTGACAGCCGCCTAGCATTTCATCACATGGCCCGAGAGCTGCATCCGGACTGTACTGGGTCTCTCTG
GTTAGACCAGATCTGAGCCTGGGAGCTCTCTGGCTAACTAGGGAACCCACTGCTTAAGCCTCAATAAAGC
TTGCCTTGAGTGCTTCAAGTAGTGTGTGCCCGTCTGTTGTGTGACTCTGGTAACTAGAGATCCCTCAGAC
CCTTTTAGTCAGTGTGGAAAATCTCTAGCAGGGCCCGTTTAAACCCGCTGATCAGCCTCGACTGTGCCTT
CTAGTTGCCAGCCATCTGTTGTTTGCCCCTCCCCCGTGCCTTCCTTGACCCTGGAAGGTGCCACTCCCAC
TGTCCTTTCCTAATAAAATGAGGAAATTGCATCGCATTGTCTGAGTAGGTGTCATTCTATTCTGGGGGGT
GGGGTGGGGCAGGACAGCAAGGGGGAGGATTGGGAAGACAATAGCAGGCATGCTGGGGATGCGGTGGGCT
CTATGGCTTCTGAGGCGGAAAGAACCAGCTGGGGCTCTAGGGGGTATCCCC
[124 nt withheld, positions 6912-7035]
C
[91 nt withheld, positions 7037-7127]
A
[49 nt withheld, positions 7129-7177]
CCTTTGACGTTGGAGTCCACGTTCTTT
[37 nt withheld, positions 7205-7241]
ACCCTATCTCGGTCTATTCTTTTGATTTATAAGGGATTTTGCCGATTTCGGCCTATTGGTTAAAAAATGA
GCTGATTTAACAAAAATTTAACGCGAATTAATTCTGTGGAATGTGTGTCAGTTAGGGTGTGGAAAGTCCC
CAGGCTCCCCAGCAGGCAGAAGTATGCAAAGCATGCATCTCAATTAGTCAGCAACCAGGTGTGGAAAGTC
CCCAGGCTCCCCAGCAGGCAGAAGTATGCAAAGCATGCATCTCAATTAGTCAGCAACCATAGTCCCGCCC
CTAACTCCGCCCATCCCGCCCCTAACTCCGCCCAGTTCCGCCCATTCTCCGCCCCATGGCTGACTAATTT
TTTTTATTTATGCAGAGGCCGAGGCCGCCTCTGCCTCTGAGCTATTCCAGAAGTAGTGAGGAGGCTTTTT
TGGAGGCCTAGGCTTTTGCAAAAAGCTCCCGGGAGCTTGTATATCCATTTTCGGATCTGATCAGCACGTG
TTGACAATTAATCATCGGCATAGTATATCGGCATAGTATAATACGACAAGGTGAGGAACTAAACCATGGC
CAAGTTGACCAGTGCCGTTCCGGTGCTCACCGCGCGCGACGTCGCCGGAGCGGTCGAGTTCTGGACCGAC
CGGCTCGGGTTCTCCCGGGACTTCGTGGAGGACGACTTCGCCGGTGTGGTCCGGGACGACGTGACCCTGT
TCATCAGCGCGGTCCAGGACCAGGTGGTGCCGGACAACACCCTGGCCTGGGTGTGGGTGCGCGGCCTGGA
CGAGCTGTACGCCGAGTGGTCGGAGGTCGTGTCCACGAACTTCCGGGACGCCTCCGGGCCGGCCATGACC
GAGATCGGCGAGCAGCCGTGGGGGCGGGAGTTCGCCCTGCGCGACCCGGCCGGCAACTGCGTGCACTTCG
TGGCCGAGGAGCAGGACTGACACGTGCTACGAGATTTCGATTCCACCGCCGCCTTCTATGAAAGGTTGGG
CTTCGGAATCGTTTTCCGGGACGCCGGCTGGATGATCCTCCAGCGCGGGGATCTCATGCTGGAGTTCTTC
GCCCACCCCAACTTGTTTATTGCAGCTTATAATGGTTACAAATAAAGCAATAGCATCACAAATTTCACAA
ATAAAGCATTTTTTTCACTGCATTCTAGTTGTGGTTTGTCCAAACTCATCAATGTATCTTATCATGTCTG
TATACCGTCGACCTCTAGCTAGAGCTTGGCGTAATCATGGTCATAGCTGTTTCCTGTGTGAAATTGTTAT
CCGCTCACAATTCCACACAACATACGAGCCGGAAGCATAAAGTGTAAAGCCTGGGGTGCCTAATGAGTGA
GCTAACTCACATTAATTGCGTTGCGCTCACTGCCCGCTTTCCAGTCGGGAAACCTGTCGTGCCAGCTGCA
TTAATGAATCGGCCAACGCGCGGGGAGAGGCGGTTTGCGTATTGGGCGCTCTTCCGCTTCCTCGCTCACT
GACTCGCTGCGCTCGGTCGTTCGGCTGCGGCGAGCGGTATCAGCTCACTCAAAGGCGGTAATACGGTTAT
CCACAGAATCAGGGGATAACGCAGGAAAGAACATGTGAGCAAAAGGCCAGCAAAAGGCCAGGAACCGTAA
AAAGGCCGCGTTGCTGGCGTTTTTCCATAGGCTCCGCCCCCCTGACGAGCATCACAAAAATCGACGCTCA
AGTCAGAGGTGGCGAAACCCGACAGGACTATAAAGATACCAGGCGTTTCCCCCTGGAAGCTCCCTCGTGC
GCTCTCCTGTTCCGACCCTGCCGCTTACCGGATACCTGTCCGCCTTTCTCCCTTCGGGAAGCGTGGCGCT
TTCTCATAGCTCACGCTGTAGGTATCTCAGTTCGGTGTAGGTCGTTCGCTCCAAGCTGGGCTGTGTGCAC
GAACCCCCCGTTCAGCCCGACCGCTGCGCCTTATCCGGTAACTATCGTCTTGAGTCCAACCCGGTAAGAC
ACGACTTATCGCCACTGGCAGCAGCCACTGGTAACAGGATTAGCAGAGCGAGGTATGTAGGCGGTGCTAC
AGAGTTCTTGAAGTGGTGGCCTAACTACGGCTACACTAGAAGAACAGTATTTGGTATCTGCGCTCTGCTG
AAGCCAGTTACCTTCGGAAAAAGAGTTGGTAGCTCTTGATCCGGCAAACAAACCACCGCTGGTAGCGGTG
GTTTTTTTGTTTGCAAGCAGCAGATTACGCGCAGAAAAAAAGGATCTCAAGAAGATCCTTTGATCTTTTC
TACGGGGTCTGACGCTCAGTGGAACGAAAACTCACGTTAAGGGATTTTGGTCATGAGATTATCAAAAAGG
ATCTTCACCTAGATCCTTTTAAATTAAAAATGAAGTTTTAAATCAATCTAAAGTATATATGAGTAAACTT
GGTCTGACAGTTACCAATGCTTAATCAGTGAGGCACCTATCTCAGCGATCTGTCTATTTCGTTCATCCAT
AGTTGCCTGACTCCCCGTCGTGTAGATAACTACGATACGGGAGGGCTTACCATCTGGCCCCAGTGCTGCA
ATGATACCGCGAGACCCACGCTCACCGGCTCCAGATTTATCAGCAATAAACCAGCCAGCCGGAAGGGCCG
AGCGCAGAAGTGGTCCTGCAACTTTATCCGCCTCCATCCAGTCTATTAATTGTTGCCGGGAAGCTAGAGT
AAGTAGTTCGCCAGTTAATAGTTTGCGCAACGTTGTTGCCATTGCTACAGGCATCGTGGTGTCACGCTCG
TCGTTTGGTATGGCTTCATTCAGCTCCGGTTCCCAACGATCAAGGCGAGTTACATGATCCCCCATGTTGT
GCAAAAAAGCGGTTAGCTCCTTCGGTCCTCCGATCGTTGTCAGAAGTAAGTTGGCCGCAGTGTTATCACT
CATGGTTATGGCAGCACTGCATAATTCTCTTACTGTCATGCCATCCGTAAGATGCTTTTCTGTGACTGGT
GAGTACTCAACCAAGTCATTCTGAGAATAGTGTATGCGGCGACCGAGTTGCTCTTGCCCGGCGTCAATAC
GGGATAATACCGCGCCACATAGCAGAACTTTAAAAGTGCTCATCATTGGAAAACGTTCTTCGGGGCGAAA
ACTCTCAAGGATCTTACCGCTGTTGAGATCCAGTTCGATGTAACCCACTCGTGCACCCAACTGATCTTCA
GCATCTTTTACTTTCACCAGCGTTTCTGGGTGAGCAAAAACAGGAAGGCAAAATGCCGCAAAAAAGGGAA
TAAGGGCGACACGGAAATGTTGAATACTCATACTCTTCCTTTTTCAATATTATTGAAGCATTTATCAGGG
TTATTGTCTCATGAGCGGATACATATTTGAATGTATTTAGAAAAATAAACAAATAGGGGTTCCGCGCACA
TTTCCCCGAAAAGTGCCACCTGACGTCGACGGATCGGGAGATCTCCCGATCCCCTATGGTGCACTCTCAG
TACAATCTGCTCTGATGCCGCATAGTTAAGCCAGTATCTGCTCCCTGCTTGTGTGTTGGAGGTCGCTGAG
TAGTGCGCGAGCAAAATTTAAGCTACAACAAGGCAAGGCTTGACCGACAATTGCATGAAGAATCTGCTTA
GGGTTAGGCGTTTTGCGCTGCTTCGCGATGTACGGGCCAGATATACGCGTTGACATTGATTATTGACTAG
TTATTAATAGTAATCAATTACGGGGTCATTAGTTCATAGCCCATATATGGAGTTCCGCGTTACATAACTT
ACGGTAAATGGCCCGCCTGGCTGACCGCCCAACGACCCCCGCCCATTGACGTCAATAATGACGTATGTTC
CCATAGTAACGCCAATAGGGACTTTCCATTGACGTCAATGGGTGGAGTATTTACGGTAAACTGCCCACTT
GGCAGTACATCAAGTGTATCATATGCCAAGTACGCCCCCTATTGACGTCAATGACGGTAAATGGCCCGCC
TGGCATTATGCCCAGTACATGACCTTATGGGACTTTCCTACTTGGCAGTACATCTACGTATTAGTCATCG
CTATTACCATGGTGATGCGGTTTTGGCAGTACATCAATGGGCGTGGATAGCGGTTTGACTCACGGGGATT
TCCAAGTCTCCACCCCATTGACGTCAATGGGAGTTTGTTTTGGCACCAAAATCAACGGGACTTTCCAAAA
TGTCGTAACAACTCCGCCCCATTGACGCAAATGGGCGGTAGGCGTGTACGGTGGGAGGTCTATATAAGCA
GCGCGTTTTGCCTGTACTGGGTCTCTCTGGTTAGACCAGATCTGAGCCTGGGAGCTCTCTGGCTAACTAG
GGAACCCACTGCTTAAGCCTCAATAAAGCTTGCCTTGAGTGCTTCAAGTAGTGTGTGCCCGTCTGTTGTG
TGACTCTGGTAACTAGAGATCCCTCAGACCCTTTTAGTCAGTGTGGAAAATCTCTAGCAGTGGCGCCCGA
ACAGGGACTTGAAAGCGAAAGGGAAACCAGAGGAGCTCTCTCGACGCAGGACTCGGCTTGCTGAAGCGCG
CACGGCAAGAGGCGAGGGGCGGCGACTGGTGAGTACGCCAAAAATTTTGACTAGCGGAGGCTAGAAGGAG
AGAGATGGGTGCGAGAGCGTCAGTATTAAGCGGGGGAGAATTAGATCGCGATGGGAAAAAATTCGGTTAA
GGCCAGGGGGAAAGAAAAAATATAAATTAAAACATATAGTATGGGCAAGCAGGGAGCTAGAACGATTCGC
AGTTAATCCTGGCCTGTTAGAAACATCAGAAGGCTGTAGACAAATACTGGGACAGCTACAACCATCCCTT
CAGACAGGATCAGAAGAACTTAGATCATTATATAATACAGTAGCAACCCTCTATTGTGTGCATCAAAGGA
TAGAGATAAAAGACACCAAGGAAGCTTTAGACAAGATAGAGGAAGAGCAAAACAAAAGTAAGACCACCGC
ACAGCAAGCGGCCGCTGATCTTCAGACCTGGAGGAGGAGATATGAGGGACAATTGGAGAAGTGAATTATA
TAAATATAAAGTAGTAAAAATTGAACCATTAGGAGTAGCACCCACCAAGGCAAAGAGAAGAGTGGTGCAG
AGAGAAAAAAGAGCAGTGGGAATAGGAGCTTTGTTCCTTGGGTTCTTGGGAGCAGCAGGAAGCACTATGG
GCGCAGCGTCAATGACGCTGACGGTACAGGCCAGACAATTATTGTCTGGTATAGTGCAGCAGCAGAACAA
TTTGCTGAGGGCTATTGAGGCGCAACAGCATCTGTTGCAACTCACAGTCTGGGGCATCAAGCAGCTCCAG
GCAAGAATCCTGGCTGTGGAAAGATACCTAAAGGATCAACAGCTCCTGGGGATTTGGGGTTGCTCTGGAA
AACTCATTTGCACCACTGCTGTGCCTTGGAATGCTAGTTGGAGTAATAAATCTCTGGAACAGATTTGGAA
TCACACGACCTGGATGGAGTGGGACAGAGAAATTAACAATTACACAAGCTTAATACACTCCTTAATTGAA
GAATCGCAAAACCAGCAAGAAAAGAATGAACAAGAATTATTGGAATTAGATAAATGGGCAAGTTTGTGGA
ATTGGTTTAACATAACAAATTGGCTGTGGTATATAAAATTATTCATAATGATAGTAGGAGGCTTGGTAGG
TTTAAGAATAGTTTTTGCTGTACTTTCTATAGTGAATAGAGTTAGGCAGGGATATTCACCATTATCGTTT
CAGACCCACCTCCCAACCCCGAGGGGACCCGACAGGCCCGAAGGAATAGAAGAAGAAGGTGGAGAGAGAG
ACAGAGACAGATCCATTCGATTAGTGAACGGATCGGCACTGCGTGCGCCAATTCTGCAGACAAATGGCAG
TATTCATCCACAATTTTAAAAGAAAAGGGGGGATTGGGGGGTACAGTGCAGGGGAAAGAATAGTAGACAT
AATAGCAACAGACATACAAACTAAAGAATTACAAAAACAAATTACAAAAATTCAAAATTTTCGGGTTTAT
TACAGGGACAGCAGAGATCCAGTTTGGTTAATTAGCTAGCGAGGGCCTATTTCCCATGATTCCTTCATAT
TTGCATATACGATACAAGGCTGTTAGAGAGATAATTGGAATTAATTTGACTGTAAACACAAAGATATTAG
TACAAAATACGTGACGTAGAAAGTAATAATTTCTTGGGTAGTTTGCAGTTTTAAAATTATGTTTTAAAAT
GGACTATCATATGCTTACCGTAACTTGAAAGTATTTCGATTTCTTGGCTTTATATATCTTGTGGAAAGGA
CGAAACACCGTTCTCCCGGCTCAACTGCC
