>Addgene plasmid #125509 | lentiSAMv2 rs58692659-guide1 | depositor partial sequence | sequence record 240196 | Guide RNA, MS2 stem loops
NNNNTNNNNNNTTGNNGTTTTAATTATGTTTTAAATGGACTATCATATGCTTACCGTAACTTGAAAGTAT
TTCGATTTCTTGGCTTTATATATCTTGTGGAAAGGACGAAACACCGTTCTCCCGGCTCAACTGCCGTTTT
AGAGCTAGGCCAACATGAGGATCACCCATGTCTGCAGGGCCTAGCAAGTTAAAATAAGGCTAGTCCGTTA
TCAACTTGGCCAACATGAGGATCACCCATGTCTGCAGGGCCAAGTGGCACCGAGTCGGTGCTTTTTTTGG
ATCCTAGGTCTTGAAAGGAGTGGGAATTGGCTCCGGTGCCCGTCAGTGGGCAGAGCGCACATCGCCCACA
GTCCCCGAGAAGTTGGGGGGAGGGGTCGGCAATTGATCCGGTGCCTAGAGAAGGTGGCGCGGGGTAAACT
GGGAAAGTGATGTCGTGTACTGGCTCCGCCTTTTTCCCGAGGGTGGGGGAGAACCGTATATAAGTGCAGT
AGTCGCCGTGAACGTTCTTTTTCGCAACGGGTTTGCCGCCAGAACACAGGCGTACGGCCACCATGAAAAG
GCCGGCGGCCACGAAAAAGGCCGGCCAGGCAAAAAAGAAAAAGGACAAGAAGTACAGCATCGGCCTGGCC
ATCGGCACCAACTCTGTGGGCTGGGCCGTGATCACCGACGAGTACAAGGTGCCCAGCAAGAAATTCAAGG
TGCTGGGCAACACCGACCGGCACAGCATCAAGAAGAACCTGATCGGAGCCCTGCTGTTCGACAGCGGCGA
AACAGCCGAGGCCACCCGGCTGAAGAGAACCGCCAGAAGAAGATACACCAGACGGAAGAACCGGATCTGC
TATCTGCAAGAGATCTTCAGCAACGAGATGGCCAAGGTGGACGACAGCTTCTTCCACAGACTGGAAGAGT
CCTTCCTGGTGGAAGAGGATAAGAAGCACGAGCGGCACCCCATCTTCGGCAACATCGTGGACGAGGTGGC
CTACCACGAAAAGTACCCCACCATCTACCACCTGAGAAAGAAACTGGGTGGACAGCACCGACAAGGCCCG
ACCTGCGGGCTGATCTATCTGGGCCCTGGGCCNAANTGAATCAAGTTTCNGTGGCCACTTTCCTGGATCG
AAGGGNAACTGAACCCCCGAACAACAGGGGACGTGGACAAGCCTGTTTCATCAGGCTGGNGGGCAGAACT
TACAACCCGTCTGGTTCGAAGGAAAATCCCCATTCAACGCCTGGCGGGGGTGGAAAGCCCAAGGGCCCAT
TNTNTCTTGCCCAAAACTGGAAACAAAAAAGCAAAAATGGTTTGGAAAAATTCTTAATTCCCCCCACTTT
GCCCCGGTGAAAAAANAAATAAAATGGGCCCTGGTTTCCGGTNACCTTTGATTTGCCCCCCGAANNNTCG
GGNNNNTTNANNNTCCCAT
